>Addgene plasmid #86419 | pSJ1256 (pFA6-link-yGFP1-10-CaURA3MX) | depositor full sequence | sequence record 169646 | pSJ1256 (pFA6-link-yGFP1-10-CaURA3MX) sequence 4838 bps
CGAATTCATCGATGATATCAGATCCACTAGTGGCCTATGCGGCCGCGGATCTGCCGGTCTCCCTATAGTG
AGTCGTATTAATTTCGATAAGCCAGGTTAACCTGCATTAATGAATCGGCCAACGCGCGGGGAGAGGCGGT
TTGCGTATTGGGCGCTCTTCCGCTTCCTCGCTCACTGACTCGCTGCGCTCGGTCGTTCGGCTGCGGCGAG
CGGTATCAGCTCACTCAAAGGCGGTAATACGGTTATCCACAGAATCAGGGGATAACGCAGGAAAGAACAT
GTGAGCAAAAGGCCAGCAAAAGGCCAGGAACCGTAAAAAGGCCGCGTTGCTGGCGTTTTTCCATAGGCTC
CGCCCCCCTGACGAGCATCACAAAAATCGACGCTCAAGTCAGAGGTGGCGAAACCCGACAGGACTATAAA
GATACCAGGCGTTTCCCCCTGGAAGCTCCCTCGTGCGCTCTCCTGTTCCGACCCTGCCGCTTACCGGATA
CCTGTCCGCCTTTCTCCCTTCGGGAAGCGTGGCGCTTTCTCAATGCTCACGCTGTAGGTATCTCAGTTCG
GTGTAGGTCGTTCGCTCCAAGCTGGGCTGTGTGCACGAACCCCCCGTTCAGCCCGACCGCTGCGCCTTAT
CCGGTAACTATCGTCTTGAGTCCAACCCGGTAAGACACGACTTATCGCCACTGGCAGCAGCCACTGGTAA
CAGGATTAGCAGAGCGAGGTATGTAGGCGGTGCTACAGAGTTCTTGAAGTGGTGGCCTAACTACGGCTAC
ACTAGAAGGACAGTATTTGGTATCTGCGCTCTGCTGAAGCCAGTTACCTTCGGAAAAAGAGTTGGTAGCT
CTTGATCCGGCAAACAAACCACCGCTGGTAGCGGTGGTTTTTTTGTTTGCAAGCAGCAGATTACGCGCAG
AAAAAAAGGATCTCAAGAAGATCCTTTGATCTTTTCTACGGGGTCTGACGCTCAGTGGAACGAAAACTCA
CGTTAAGGGATTTTGGTCATGAGATTATCAAAAAGGATCTTCACCTAGATCCTTTTAAATTAAAAATGAA
GTTTTAAATCAATCTAAAGTATATATGAGTAAACTTGGTCTGACAGTTACCAATGCTTAATCAGTGAGGC
ACCTATCTCAGCGATCTGTCTATTTCGTTCATCCATAGTTGCCTGACTCCCCGTCGTGTAGATAACTACG
ATACGGGAGGGCTTACCATCTGGCCCCAGTGCTGCAATGATACCGCGAGACCCACGCTCACCGGCTCCAG
ATTTATCAGCAATAAACCAGCCAGCCGGAAGGGCCGAGCGCAGAAGTGGTCCTGCAACTTTATCCGCCTC
CATCCAGTCTATTAATTGTTGCCGGGAAGCTAGAGTAAGTAGTTCGCCAGTTAATAGTTTGCGCAACGTT
GTTGCCATTGCTACAGGCATCGTGGTGTCACGCTCGTCGTTTGGTATGGCTTCATTCAGCTCCGGTTCCC
AACGATCAAGGCGAGTTACATGATCCCCCATGTTGTGCAAAAAAGCGGTTAGCTCCTTCGGTCCTCCGAT
CGTTGTCAGAAGTAAGTTGGCCGCAGTGTTATCACTCATGGTTATGGCAGCACTGCATAATTCTCTTACT
GTCATGCCATCCGTAAGATGCTTTTCTGTGACTGGTGAGTACTCAACCAAGTCATTCTGAGAATAGTGTA
TGCGGCGACCGAGTTGCTCTTGCCCGGCGTCAATACGGGATAATACCGCGCCACATAGCAGAACTTTAAA
AGTGCTCATCATTGGAAAACGTTCTTCGGGGCGAAAACTCTCAAGGATCTTACCGCTGTTGAGATCCAGT
TCGATGTAACCCACTCGTGCACCCAACTGATCTTCAGCATCTTTTACTTTCACCAGCGTTTCTGGGTGAG
CAAAAACAGGAAGGCAAAATGCCGCAAAAAAGGGAATAAGGGCGACACGGAAATGTTGAATACTCATACT
CTTCCTTTTTCAATATTATTGAAGCATTTATCAGGGTTATTGTCTCATGAGCGGATACATATTTGAATGT
ATTTAGAAAAATAAACAAATAGGGGTTCCGCGCACATTTCCCCGAAAAGTGCCACCTGACGTCTAAGAAA
CCATTATTATCATGACATTAACCTATAAAAATAGGCGTATCACGAGGCCCTTTCGTCTCGCGCGTTTCGG
TGATGACGGTGAAAACCTCTGACACATGCAGCTCCCGGAGACGGTCACAGCTTGTCTGTAAGCGGATGCC
GGGAGCAGACAAGCCCGTCAGGGCGCGTCAGCGGGTGTTGGCGGGTGTCGGGGCTGGCTTAACTATGCGG
CATCAGAGCAGATTGTACTGAGAGTGCACCATATGGACATATTGTCGTTAGAACGCGGCTACAATTAATA
CATAACCTTATGTATCATACACATACGATTTAGGTGACACTATAGAACGCGGCCGCCAGCTGAAGCTTCG
TACGCTGCAGGTCGACGGATCGGTGACGGTGCTGGTTAATTAACGGTGGTGGTTCTATGTCTAAAGGTGA
AGAATTGTTTACTGGTGTTGTTCCAATTTTGGTTGAATTGGATGGTGATGTTAATGGTCATAAATTTTCT
GTTAGAGGTGAAGGTGAAGGTGATGCTACTATTGGTAAATTGACTTTGAAATTTATTTGTACTACTGGTA
AATTGCCAGTTCCATGGCCAACTTTGGTTACTACTTTGACTTATGGTGTTCAATGTTTTTCTAGATATCC
AGATCATATGAAACAACATGATTTTTTTAAATCTGCTATGCCAGAAGGTTATGTTCAAGAAAGAACTATT
TCTTTTAAAGATGATGGTAAATATAAAACTAGAGCTGTTGTTAAATTTGAAGGTGATACTTTGGTTAATA
GAATTGAATTGAAAGGTACTGATTTTAAAGAAGATGGTAATATTTTGGGTCATAAATTGGAATATAATTT
TAATTCTCATAATGTTTATATTACTGCTGATAAACAAAAAAATGGTATTAAAGCTAATTTTACTGTTAGA
CATAATGTTGAAGATGGTTCTGTTCAATTGGCTGATCATTATCAACAAAATACTCCAATTGGTGATGGTC
CAGTTTTGTTGCCAGATAATCATTATTTGTCTACTCAAACTGTTTTGTCTAAAGATCCAAATGAAAAATA
AGGCGCGCCACTTCTAAATAAGCGAATTTCTTATGATTTATGATTTTTATTATTAAATAAGTTATAAAAA
AAATAAGTGTATACAAATTTTAAAGTGACTCTTAGGTTTTAAAACGAAAATTCTTATTCTTGAGTAACTC
TTTCCTGTAGGTCAGGTTGCTTTCTCAGGTATAGTATGAGGTCGCTCTTATTGACCACACCTCTACCGGC
AGATCCGCTAGGGATAACAGGGTAATATAGATCTGTTTAGCTTGCCTCGTCCCCGCCGGGTCACCCGGCC
AGCGACATGGAGGCCCAGAATACCCTCCTTGACAGTCTTGACGTGCGCAGCTCAGGGGCATGATGTGACT
GTCGCCCGTACATTTAGCCCATACATCCCCATGTATAATCATTTGCATCCATACATTTTGATGGCCGCAC
GGCGCGAAGCAAAAATTACGGCTCCTCGCTGCAGACCTGCGAGCAGGGAAACGCTCCCCTCACAGACGCG
TTGAATTGTCCCCACGCCGCGCCCCTGTAGAGAAATATAAAAGGTTAGGATTTGCCACTGAGGTTCTTCT
TTCATATACTTCCTTTTAAAATCTTGCTAGGATACAGTTCTCACATCACATCCGAACATAAACAACCATG
ACAGTCAACACTAAGACCTATAGTGAGAGAGCAGAAACTCATGCCTCACCAGTAGCACAGCGATTATTTC
GATTAATGGAACTGAAGAAAACCAATTTATGTGCATCAATTGACGTTGATACCACTAAGGAATTCCTTGA
ATTAATTGATAAATTAGGTCCTTATGTATGCTTAATCAAGACTCATATTGATATAATCAATGATTTTTCC
TATGAATCCACTATTGAACCATTATTAGAACTTTCACGTAAACATCAATTTATGATTTTTGAAGATAGAA
AATTTGCTGATATTGGTAATACCGTAAAGAAACAATATATTGGTGGAGTTTATAAAATTAGTAGTTGGGC
AGATATTACCAATGCTCATGGTGTCACTGGGAATGGAGTGGTTGAAGGATTAAAACAGGGAGCTAAAGAA
ACCACCACCAACCAAGAGCCAAGAGGGTTATTGATGTTAGCTGAATTATCATCAGTGGGATCATTAGCAT
ATGGAGAATATTCTCAAAAAACTGTTGAAATTGCTAAATCCGATAAGGAATTTGTTATTGGATTTATTGC
CCAACGTGATATGGGTGGCCAAGAAGAAGGATTTGATTGGCTTATTATGACACCTGGAGTTGGATTAGAT
GATAAAGGTGATGGATTAGGACAACAATATAGAACTGTTGATGAAGTTGTTAGCACTGGAACTGATATTA
TCATTGTTGGTAGAGGATTGTTTGGTAAAGGAAGAGATCCAGATATTGAAGGTAAAAGGTATAGAAATGC
TGGTTGGAATGCTTATTTGAAAAAGACTGGCCAATTATAATCAGTACTGACAATAAAAAGATTCTTGTTT
TCAAGAACTTGTCATTTGTATAGTTTTTTTATATTGTAGTTGTTCTATTTTAATCAAATGTTAGCGTGAT
TTATATTTTTTTTCGCCTCGACATCATCTGCCCAGATGCGAAGTTAAGTGCGCAGAAAGTAATATCATGC
GTCAATCGTATGTGAATGCTGGTCGCTATACTGCTGTCGATTCGATACTAACGCCGCCATCCAGTGTCGA
AAACGAGC
Features (pLannotate 1.2.2; 13 found; start..end, strand, type, name):
     62..80      -  promoter       T7 promoter: promoter for bacteriophage T7 RNA polymerase
    102..155     -  CDS            lacI (fragment): lac repressor; lacI; The lac repressor binds to the lac operator to inhibit transcription in E. coli. This inhibition can be relieved by adding lactose or isopropyl-β-D-thiogalactopyranoside (IPTG).
    338..926     -  rep_origin     ori: high-copy-number ColE1/pMB1/pBR322/pUC origin of replication
   1097..1957    -  CDS            AmpR: β-lactamase; bla; confers resistance to ampicillin, carbenicillin, and related antibiotics
   1958..2062    -  promoter       AmpR promoter: bla
   2157..2192    +  CDS            rop (fragment): Rop protein, which maintains plasmids at low copy number; rop
   2294..2345    +  misc_feature   bom (fragment): basis of mobility region from pBR322
   2408..2426    +  promoter       SP6 promoter: promoter for bacteriophage SP6 RNA polymerase
   2507..3148    +  CDS            Enhanced Cyan-Emitting GFP (fragment): Enhanced Cyan-Emitting GFP is a basic (constitutively fluorescent) cyan fluorescent protein published in 2002, derived from Aequorea victoria.
   3172..3359    +  terminator     ADH1 terminator: S. cerevisiae ADH1; transcription terminator for the S. cerevisiae alcohol dehydrogenase 1 (ADH1) gene
   3434..3777    +  promoter       TEF promoter: Ashbya gossypii TEF promoter
   3796..4584    +  CDS            URA3: PYRF_YEAST - Experimental evidence at protein level: Swiss-Prot protein existence level 1. From Saccharomyces cerevisiae (strain ATCC 204508 / S288c) (Baker's yeast).
   4596..4793    +  terminator     TEF terminator: Ashbya gossypii TEF terminator
