>Addgene plasmid #86419 | pSJ1256 (pFA6-link-yGFP1-10-CaURA3MX) | addgene full sequence | sequence record 172606 | Addgene NGS Result
GAGGCGGTTTGCGTATTGGGCGCTCTTCCGCTTCCTCGCTCACTGACTCGCTGCGCTCGGTCGTTCGGCT
GCGGCGAGCGGTATCAGCTCACTCAAAGGCGGTAATACGGTTATCCACAGAATCAGGGGATAACGCAGGA
AAGAACATGTGAGCAAAAGGCCAGCAAAAGGCCAGGAACCGTAAAAAGGCCGCGTTGCTGGCGTTTTTCC
ATAGGCTCCGCCCCCCTGACGAGCATCACAAAAATCGACGCTCAAGTCAGAGGTGGCGAAACCCGACAGG
ACTATAAAGATACCAGGCGTTTCCCCCTGGAAGCTCCCTCGTGCGCTCTCCTGTTCCGACCCTGCCGCTT
ACCGGATACCTGTCCGCCTTTCTCCCTTCGGGAAGCGTGGCGCTTTCTCATAGCTCACGCTGTAGGTATC
TCAGTTCGGTGTAGGTCGTTCGCTCCAAGCTGGGCTGTGTGCACGAACCCCCCGTTCAGCCCGACCGCTG
CGCCTTATCCGGTAACTATCGTCTTGAGTCCAACCCGGTAAGACACGACTTATCGCCACTGGCAGCAGCC
ACTGGTAACAGGATTAGCAGAGCGAGGTATGTAGGCGGTGCTACAGAGTTCTTGAAGTGGTGGCCTAACT
ACGGCTACACTAGAAGAACAGTATTTGGTATCTGCGCTCTGCTGAAGCCAGTTACCTTCGGAAAAAGAGT
TGGTAGCTCTTGATCCGGCAAACAAACCACCGCTGGTAGCGGTGGTTTTTTTGTTTGCAAGCAGCAGATT
ACGCGCAGAAAAAAAGGATCTCAAGAAGATCCTTTGATCTTTTCTACGGGGTCTGACGCTCAGTGGAACG
AAAACTCACGTTAAGGGATTTTGGTCATGAGATTATCAAAAAGGATCTTCACCTAGATCCTTTTAAATTA
AAAATGAAGTTTTAAATCAATCTAAAGTATATATGAGTAAACTTGGTCTGACAGTTACCAATGCTTAATC
AGTGAGGCACCTATCTCAGCGATCTGTCTATTTCGTTCATCCATAGTTGCCTGACTCCCCGTCGTGTAGA
TAACTACGATACGGGAGGGCTTACCATCTGGCCCCAGTGCTGCAATGATACCGCGAGACCCACGCTCACC
GGCTCCAGATTTATCAGCAATAAACCAGCCAGCCGGAAGGGCCGAGCGCAGAAGTGGTCCTGCAACTTTA
TCCGCCTCCATCCAGTCTATTAATTGTTGCCGGGAAGCTAGAGTAAGTAGTTCGCCAGTTAATAGTTTGC
GCAACGTTGTTGCCATTGCTACAGGCATCGTGGTGTCACGCTCGTCGTTTGGTATGGCTTCATTCAGCTC
CGGTTCCCAACGATCAAGGCGAGTTACATGATCCCCCATGTTGTGCAAAAAAGCGGTTAGCTCCTTCGGT
CCTCCGATCGTTGTCAGAAGTAAGTTGGCCGCAGTGTTATCACTCATGGTTATGGCAGCACTGCATAATT
CTCTTACTGTCATGCCATCCGTAAGATGCTTTTCTGTGACTGGTGAGTACTCAACCAAGTCATTCTGAGA
ATAGTGTATGCGGCGACCGAGTTGCTCTTGCCCGGCGTCAATACGGGATAATACCGCGCCACATAGCAGA
ACTTTAAAAGTGCTCATCATTGGAAAACGTTCTTCGGGGCGAAAACTCTCAAGGATCTTACCGCTGTTGA
GATCCAGTTCGATGTAACCCACTCGTGCACCCAACTGATCTTCAGCATCTTTTACTTTCACCAGCGTTTC
TGGGTGAGCAAAAACAGGAAGGCAAAATGCCGCAAAAAAGGGAATAAGGGCGACACGGAAATGTTGAATA
CTCATACTCTTCCTTTTTCAATATTATTGAAGCATTTATCAGGGTTATTGTCTCATGAGCGGATACATAT
TTGAATGTATTTAGAAAAATAAACAAATAGGGGTTCCGCGCACATTTCCCCGAAAAGTGCCACCTGACGT
CTAAGAAACCATTATTATCATGACATTAACCTATAAAAATAGGCGTATCACGAGGCCCTTTCGTCTCGCG
CGTTTCGGTGATGACGGTGAAAACCTCTGACACATGCAGCTCCCGGAGACGGTCACAGCTTGTCTGTAAG
CGGATGCCGGGAGCAGACAAGCCCGTCAGGGCGCGTCAGCGGGTGTTGGCGGGTGTCGGGGCTGGCTTAA
CTATGCGGCATCAGAGCAGATTGTACTGAGAGTGCACCATATGGACATATTGTCGTTAGAACGCGGCTAC
AATTAATACATAACCTTATGTATCATACACATACGATTTAGGTGACACTATAGAACGCGGCCGCCAGCTG
AAGCTTCGTACGCTGCAGGTCGACGGATCGGTGACGGTGCTGGTTTAATTAACGGTGGTGGTTCTATGTC
TAAAGGTGAAGAATTGTTTACTGGTGTTGTTCCAATTTTGGTTGAATTGGATGGTGATGTTAATGGTCAT
AAATTTTCTGTTAGAGGTGAAGGTGAAGGTGATGCTACTATTGGTAAATTGACTTTGAAATTTATTTGTA
CTACTGGTAAATTGCCAGTTCCATGGCCAACTTTGGTTACTACTTTGACTTATGGTGTTCAATGTTTTTC
TAGATATCCAGATCATATGAAACAACATGATTTTTTTAAATCTGCTATGCCAGAAGGTTATGTTCAAGAA
AGAACTATTTCTTTTAAAGATGATGGTAAATATAAAACTAGAGCTGTTGTTAAATTTGAAGGTGATACTT
TGGTTAATAGAATTGAATTGAAAGGTACTGATTTTAAAGAAGATGGTAATATTTTGGGTCATAAATTGGA
ATATAATTTTAATTCTCATAATGTTTATATTACTGCTGATAAACAAAAAAATGGTATTAAAGCTAATTTT
ACTGTTAGACATAATGTTGAAGATGGTTCTGTTCAATTGGCTGATCATTATCAACAAAATACTCCAATTG
GTGATGGTCCAGTTTTGTTGCCAGATAATCATTATTTGTCTACTCAAACTGTTTTGTCTAAAGATCCAAA
TGAAAAATAAGGCGCGCCACTTCTAAATAAGCGAATTTCTTATGATTTATGATTTTTATTATTAAATAAG
TTATAAAAAAAATAAGTGTATACAAATTTTAAAGTGACTCTTAGGTTTTAAAACGAAAATTCTTATTCTT
GAGTAACTCTTTCCTGTAGGTCAGGTTGCTTTCTCAGGTATAGTATGAGGTCGCTCTTATTGACCACACC
TCTACCGGCAGATCCGCTAGGGATAACAGGGTAATATAGATCTGTTTAGCTTGCCTCGTCCCCGCCGGGT
CACCCGGCCAGCGACATGGAGGCCCAGAATACCCTCCTTGACAGTCTTGACGTGCGCAGCTCAGGGGCAT
GATGTGACTGTCGCCCGTACATTTAGCCCATACATCCCCATGTATAATCATTTGCATCCATACATTTTGA
TGGCCGCACGGCGCGAAGCAAAAATTACGGCTCCTCGCTGCGGACCTGCGAGCAGGGAAACGCTCCCCTC
ACAGACGCGTTGAATTGTCCCCACGCCGCGCCCCTGTAGAGAAATATAAAAGGTTAGGATTTGCCACTGA
GGTTCTTCTTTCATATACTTCCTTTTAAAATCTTGCTAGGATACAGTTCTCACATCACATCCGAACATAA
ACAACCATGACAGTCAACACTAAGACCTATAGTGAGAGAGCAGAAACTCATGCCTCACCAGTAGCACAAC
GATTATTTCGATTAATGGAACTGAAGAAAACCAATTTATGTGCATCAATTGATGTTGATACCACTAAGGA
ATTCCTTGAATTAATTGATAAATTGGGTCCTTATGTATGCTTAATCAAGACTCATATTGATATAATCAAT
GATTTTTCCTATGAATCCACTATTGAACCATTATTAGAACTTTCACGTAAACATCAATTTATGATTTTTG
AAGATAGAAAATTTGCTGATATTGGTAATACCGTGAAGAAACAATATATTGGTGGAGTTTATAAAATTAG
TAGTTGGGCAGATATTACTAATGCTCATGGTGTCACTGGGAATGGAGTAGTTGAAGGATTAAAACAGGGA
GCTAAAGAAACCACCACCAACCAAGAGCCAAGAGGGTTATTGATGTTAGCTGAATTATCATCAGTGGGAT
CATTAGCATATGGAGAATATTCTCAAAAAACTGTTGAAATTGCTAAATCCGATAAGGAATTTGTTATTGG
ATTTATTGCCCAACGTGATATGGGTGGACAAGAAGAAGGATTTGATTGGCTTATTATGACACCTGGAGTT
GGATTAGATGATAAAGGTGATGGATTAGGACAACAATATAGAACTGTTGATGAAGTTGTTAGCACTGGAA
CTGATATTATCATTGTTGGTAGAGGATTGTTTGGTAAAGGAAGAGATCCAGATATTGAAGGTAAAAGGTA
TAGAGATGCTGGTTGGAATGCTTATTTGAAAAAGACTGGCCAATTATAATCAGTACTGACAATAAAAAGA
TTCTTGTTTTCAAGAACTTGTCATTTGTATAGTTTTTTTATATTGTAGTTGTTCTATTTTAATCAAATGT
TAGCGTGATTTATATTTTTTTTCGCCTCGACATCATCTGCCCAGATGCGAAGTTAAGTGCGCAGAAAGTA
ATATCATGCGTCAATCGTATGTGAATGCTGGTCGCTATACTGCTGTCGATTCGATACTAACGCCGCCATC
CAGTGTCGAAAACGAGCTCGAATTCATCGATGATATCAGATCCACTAGTGGCCTATGCGGCCGCGGATCT
GCCGGTCTCCCTATAGTGAGTCGTATTAATTTCGATAAGCCAGGTTAACCTGCATTAATGAATCGGCCAA
CGCGCGGGGA
Features (pLannotate 1.2.2; 13 found; start..end, strand, type, name):
    206..794     -  rep_origin     ori: high-copy-number ColE1/pMB1/pBR322/pUC origin of replication
    965..1825    -  CDS            AmpR: β-lactamase; bla; confers resistance to ampicillin, carbenicillin, and related antibiotics
   1826..1930    -  promoter       AmpR promoter: bla
   2025..2060    +  CDS            rop (fragment): Rop protein, which maintains plasmids at low copy number; rop
   2162..2213    +  misc_feature   bom (fragment): basis of mobility region from pBR322
   2276..2294    +  promoter       SP6 promoter: promoter for bacteriophage SP6 RNA polymerase
   2376..3017    +  CDS            Enhanced Cyan-Emitting GFP (fragment): Enhanced Cyan-Emitting GFP is a basic (constitutively fluorescent) cyan fluorescent protein published in 2002, derived from Aequorea victoria.
   3041..3228    +  terminator     ADH1 terminator: S. cerevisiae ADH1; transcription terminator for the S. cerevisiae alcohol dehydrogenase 1 (ADH1) gene
   3303..3646    +  promoter       TEF promoter: Ashbya gossypii TEF promoter
   3665..4453    +  CDS            URA3: PYRF_YEAST - Experimental evidence at protein level: Swiss-Prot protein existence level 1. From Saccharomyces cerevisiae (strain ATCC 204508 / S288c) (Baker's yeast).
   4465..4662    +  terminator     TEF terminator: Ashbya gossypii TEF terminator
   4770..4788    -  promoter       T7 promoter: promoter for bacteriophage T7 RNA polymerase
   4810..23      -  CDS            lacI (fragment) (across the origin): lac repressor; lacI; The lac repressor binds to the lac operator to inhibit transcription in E. coli. This inhibition can be relieved by adding lactose or isopropyl-β-D-thiogalactopyranoside (IPTG).
