[The description below was written by a language model from this plasmid's Addgene catalogue record and pLannotate feature annotations shown in this document.]
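Description:
pSJ1256 (pFA6-link-yGFP1-10-CaURA3MX) is a pFA6-series template plasmid for PCR-based C-terminal tagging of genes in budding yeast with a yeast codon-optimized split-GFP fragment, GFP1-10. It is propagated in E. coli through a high-copy ColE1/pUC-type origin and an ampicillin resistance gene. No yeast origin of replication or centromere is annotated, consistent with its role as a PCR template rather than an autonomously maintained yeast vector, even though the catalogue classes it as a yeast expression plasmid. The catalogue lists a total size of about 9 kb, whereas both the depositor sequence and the sequenced record are about 4.8 kb and carry the same features. The sequence records are probably the better guide to actual size.

The tagging module starts with the GFP-derived open reading frame. The annotation software labels it as a fragment of a cyan GFP variant, but it corresponds to the truncated GFP1-10 coding region. The plasmid name indicates a preceding linker, which is not annotated separately. The S. cerevisiae ADH1 terminator follows the tag, with no promoter upstream, because expression comes from the endogenous promoter of the tagged gene after integration. Downstream is an MX-style marker cassette, with a URA3 gene between the Ashbya gossypii TEF promoter and terminator. The name designates this gene as the Candida albicans orthologue, although the software matched it to S. cerevisiae URA3, and it allows selection of integrants by uracil prototrophy. SP6 and T7 promoters flank the module as backbone remnants.

GFP1-10 lacks the eleventh β-strand and fluoresces only when complemented by a GFP11 fragment on a nearby protein. The associated work used this approach to examine membrane proteins that localize to the inner nuclear envelope in living cells.
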