Addgene plasmid #86419: pSJ1256 (pFA6-link-yGFP1-10-CaURA3MX)
Purpose: C-terminal PCR tagging module for yeast codon optimized split GFP1-10
Depositing lab: Sue Jaspersen. Depositing organization: Stowers Institute for Medical Research. Publication: Analysis of membrane proteins localizing to the inner nuclear envelope in living cells. Smoyer CJ, Katta SS, Gardner JM, Stoltz L, McCroskey S, Bradford WD, McClain M, Smith SE, Slaughter BD, Unruh JR, Jaspersen SL. J Cell Biol. 2016 Nov 21;215(4):575-590. Epub 2016 Nov 9. 10.1083/jcb.201607043 PubMed 27831485.
Backbone
  Vector backbone: pFA6-link-CaURA3MX
  Backbone size w/o insert (bp): 8200
  Total vector size (bp): 8965
  Vector type: Yeast Expression
  Selectable markers: URA3
Growth in bacteria
  Bacterial resistance: Ampicillin, 100 μg/mL
  Growth temperature: 37°C
  Growth strain: DH5alpha
  Copy number: High Copy
Gene/Insert
  Gene/Insert name: GFP1-10
  Species: S. cerevisiae (budding yeast), Synthetic
Terms and licenses: Academic/Nonprofit Terms; Industry Terms: Not Available to Industry
Depositor comments: for C-terminal PCR tagging with GFP1-10
How to cite: pSJ1256 (pFA6-link-yGFP1-10-CaURA3MX) was a gift from Sue Jaspersen (Addgene plasmid # 86419 ; http://n2t.net/addgene:86419 ; RRID:Addgene_86419)
